Addgene plasmid #11821: pET23b-Casp3-His
Depositing lab: Guy Salvesen. Depositing organization: Sanford Burnham Prebys Medical Discovery Institute. Publication: Target protease specificity of the viral serpin CrmA. Analysis of five caspases. Zhou Q, Snipas S, Orth K, Muzio M, Dixit VM, Salvesen GS. J Biol Chem. 1997 Mar 21. 272(12):7797-800. 10.1074/jbc.272.12.7797 PubMed 9065443.
Backbone
  Vector backbone: pET-23 b
  Backbone size w/o insert (bp): 3666
  Vector type: Bacterial Expression
Growth in bacteria
  Bacterial resistance: Ampicillin, 100 μg/mL
  Growth temperature: 37°C
  Growth strain: DH5alpha
  Copy number: High Copy
Gene/Insert
  Gene/Insert name: Caspase 3
  Species: H. sapiens (human)
  Insert size (bp): 999
  Entrez Gene: CASP3 (a.k.a. CPP32, CPP32B, SCA-1)
  Tag / fusion protein: 6xHis (C terminal on insert)
  Cloning method: Restriction Enzyme; 5′ cloning site NdeI (unknown if destroyed); 3′ cloning site XhoI (unknown if destroyed)
  Sequencing primers: 5′ T7; 3′ T7 terminal primer
Terms and licenses: Academic/Nonprofit Terms; Industry Terms: Not Available to Industry
How to cite: pET23b-Casp3-His was a gift from Guy Salvesen (Addgene plasmid # 11821 ; http://n2t.net/addgene:11821 ; RRID:Addgene_11821)
