[The description below was written by a language model from this plasmid's Addgene catalogue record and pLannotate feature annotations shown in this document.]
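Description:
pET23b-Casp3-His is a bacterial expression plasmid built on the pET-23b backbone for producing recombinant human caspase-3 (CASP3, also known as CPP32) in E. coli. The caspase-3 coding sequence was cloned between the NdeI and XhoI sites. This places it downstream of the bacteriophage T7 promoter and the efficient T7 gene 10 ribosome binding site, and in frame with a C-terminal polyhistidine tag followed by the T7 terminator. The catalogue describes the tag as 6xHis, and the feature table's 18-nt "9xHis fragment" is consistent with six histidine codons. The annotated CASP3 open reading frame spans about 830 nt, somewhat shorter than the 999 bp insert size listed in the catalogue. A short "SET1 fragment" annotated between the tag and the terminator is probably a match to T7-derived vector sequence rather than a functional fusion partner.

Transcription depends on T7 RNA polymerase, so expression requires a host that supplies that enzyme, while a standard cloning strain such as DH5alpha is used for propagation. No lac operator or lacI gene is annotated. The plasmid replicates from a ColE1/pMB1-type origin and is selected with ampicillin through the β-lactamase gene and its native promoter. An f1 origin is also present, which permits single-stranded DNA production. The feature table also shows pBR322-derived bom and rop regions, although the catalogue lists the plasmid as high copy.

The construct is suited to expressing His-tagged caspase-3 for nickel-affinity purification and subsequent enzymatic work. The associated publication concerns the specificity of the viral serpin CrmA against several caspases, which suggests the protein was used in protease inhibition studies.
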