Features (pLannotate 1.2.2; 13 found; start..end, strand, type, name):
     26..73      -  terminator     T7 terminator: transcription terminator for bacteriophage T7 RNA polymerase
     81..130     -  CDS            SET1 (fragment): solubility-enhancement tag derived from T7 phage gene 10B
    140..157     -  CDS            9xHis (fragment): 9xHis affinity tag
    164..994     -  CDS            CASP3: CASP3_HUMAN - Also known as CPP32. Experimental evidence at protein level: Swiss-Prot protein existence level 1. Involved in the activation cascade of caspases responsible for apoptosis execution (PubMed:7596430). At the onset of apoptosis it proteolytically cleaves poly(ADP-ribose) polymerase (PARP) at a '216- Asp-|-Gly-217' bond (PubMed:7774019). Cleaves and activates sterol regulatory element binding proteins (SREBPs) between the basic helix- loop-helix leucine zipper domain and the membrane attachment domain. Cleaves and activates caspase-6, -7 and -9 (PubMed:7596430). Involved in the clea
   1006..1028    -  RBS            RBS: efficient ribosome binding site from bacteriophage T7 gene 10 (Olins and Rangwala, 1989)
   1060..1078    -  promoter       T7 promoter: promoter for bacteriophage T7 RNA polymerase
   1190..1570    -  CDS            YPB1_ECOLX: Protein predicted: Swiss-Prot protein existence level 4. From Escherichia coli.
   1587..1778    +  CDS            rop: Rop protein, which maintains plasmids at low copy number; rop
   1880..2019    +  misc_feature   bom: basis of mobility region from pBR322
   2205..2793    -  rep_origin     ori: high-copy-number ColE1/pMB1/pBR322/pUC origin of replication
   2964..3824    -  CDS            AmpR: β-lactamase; bla; confers resistance to ampicillin, carbenicillin, and related antibiotics
   3825..3929    -  promoter       AmpR promoter: bla
   3982..4410    -  rep_origin     f1 ori (sequence partly withheld): f1 bacteriophage origin of replication; arrow indicates direction of (+) strand synthesis
>Addgene plasmid #11821 | pET23b-Casp3-His | addgene full sequence | sequence record 153427 | Addgene NGS Result
ATCCGGATATAGTTCCTCCTTTCAGCAAAAAACCCCTCAAGACCCGTTTAGAGGCCCCAAGGGGTTATGC
TAGTTATTGCTCAGCGGTGGCAGCAGCCAACTCAGCTTCCTTTCGGGCTTTGTTAGCAGCCGGATCTCAG
TGGTGGTGGTGGTGGTGCTCGAGGTGATAAAAATAGAGTTCTTTTGTGAGCATGGAAACAATACATGGAA
TCTGTTTCTTTGCATGAAAAGTAGCGTCAAAGGAAAAGGACTCAAATTCTGTTGCCACCTTTCGGTTAAC
CCGGGTAAGAATGTGCATAAATTCAAGCTTGTCGGCATACTGTTTCAGCATGGCACAAAGCGACTGGATG
AACCAGGAGCCATCCTTTGAATTTCGCCAAGAATAATAACCAGGTGCTGTGGAGTATGCATACAAGAAGT
CGGCCTCCACTGGTATTTTATGACACGCCATGTCATCATCAACACCACTGTCTGTCTCAATGCCACAGTC
CAGTTCTGTACCACGGCAGGCCTGAATAATGAAAAGTTTGGGTTTTCCAGTTAGACTTCTACAACGATCC
CCTCTGAAAAAGTTTGTTATTTTTTTCAGGTCAACAGGTCCATTTGTTCCAAAAATTATTCCTTCTTCAC
CATGGCTCAGAAGCACACAAACAAAACTGCTCCTTTTGCTGTGATCTTCTTTAGAAACATCACGCATCAA
TTCCACAATTTCTTCACGTGTAAGATCATTTTTATTCCTGACTTCATATTTCAAGTTTCTGAATGTTTCC
CTGAGGTTTGCTGCATCGACATCTGTACCAGACCGAGATGTCATTCCAGTGCTTTTATGAAAATTCTTAT
TATTAATTATTATACATAAACCCATCTCAGGATAATCCATTTTATAACTGTTGTCCAGGGATATTCCAGA
GTCCATTGATTCGCTTCCATGTATGATCTTTGGTTCCAAATTTTTAATGGATTTTGAATCCACTGAGTTT
TCAGTGTTCTCCATATGTATGTATATCTCCTTCTTAAAGTTAAACAAAATTATTTCTAGAGGGAAACCGT
TGTGGTCTCCCTATAGTGAGTCGTATTAATTTCGCGGGATCGAGATCTCGGGCAGCGTTGGGTCCTGGCC
ACGGGTGCGCATGATCGTGCTCCTGTCGTTGAGGACCCGGCTAGGCTGGCGGGGTTGCCTTACTGGTTAG
CAGAATGAATCACCGATACGCGAGCGAACGTGAAGCGACTGCTGCTGCAAAACGTCTGCGACCTGAGCAA
CAACATGAATGGTCTTCGGTTTCCGTGTTTCGTAAAGTCTGGAAACGCGGAAGTCAGCGCCCTGCACCAT
TATGTTCCGGATCTGCATCGCAGGATGCTGCTGGCTACCCTGTGGAACACCTACATCTGTATTAACGAAG
CGCTGGCATTGACCCTGAGTGATTTTTCTCTGGTCCCGCCGCATCCATACCGCCAGTTGTTTACCCTCAC
AACGTTCCAGTAACCGGGCATGTTCATCATCAGTAACCCGTATCGTGAGCATCCTCTCTCGTTTCATCGG
TATCATTACCCCCATGAACAGAAATCCCCCTTACACGGAGGCATCAGTGACCAAACAGGAAAAAACCGCC
CTTAACATGGCCCGCTTTATCAGAAGCCAGACATTAACGCTTCTGGAGAAACTCAACGAGCTGGACGCGG
ATGAACAGGCAGACATCTGTGAATCGCTTCACGACCACGCTGATGAGCTTTACCGCAGCTGCCTCGCGCG
TTTCGGTGATGACGGTGAAAACCTCTGACACATGCAGCTCCCGGAGACGGTCACAGCTTGTCTGTAAGCG
GATGCCGGGAGCAGACAAGCCCGTCAGGGCGCGTCAGCGGGTGTTGGCGGGTGTCGGGGCGCAGCCATGA
CCCAGTCACGTAGCGATAGCGGAGTGTATACTGGCTTAACTATGCGGCATCAGAGCAGATTGTACTGAGA
GTGCACCATTGCGGTGTGAAATACCGCACAGATGCGTAAGGAGAAAATACCGCATCAGGCGCTCTTCCGC
TTCCTCGCTCACTGACTCGCTGCGCTCGGTCGTTCGGCTGCGGCGAGCGGTATCAGCTCACTCAAAGGCG
GTAATACGGTTATCCACAGAATCAGGGGATAACGCAGGAAAGAACATGTGAGCAAAAGGCCAGCAAAAGG
CCAGGAACCGTAAAAAGGCCGCGTTGCTGGCGTTTTTCCATAGGCTCCGCCCCCCTGACGAGCATCACAA
AAATCGACGCTCAAGTCAGAGGTGGCGAAACCCGACAGGACTATAAAGATACCAGGCGTTTCCCCCTGGA
AGCTCCCTCGTGCGCTCTCCTGTTCCGACCCTGCCGCTTACCGGATACCTGTCCGCCTTTCTCCCTTCGG
GAAGCGTGGCGCTTTCTCATAGCTCACGCTGTAGGTATCTCAGTTCGGTGTAGGTCGTTCGCTCCAAGCT
GGGCTGTGTGCACGAACCCCCCGTTCAGCCCGACCGCTGCGCCTTATCCGGTAACTATCGTCTTGAGTCC
AACCCGGTAAGACACGACTTATCGCCACTGGCAGCAGCCACTGGTAACAGGATTAGCAGAGCGAGGTATG
TAGGCGGTGCTACAGAGTTCTTGAAGTGGTGGCCTAACTACGGCTACACTAGAAGGACAGTATTTGGTAT
CTGCGCTCTGCTGAAGCCAGTTACCTTCGGAAAAAGAGTTGGTAGCTCTTGATCCGGCAAACAAACCACC
GCTGGTAGCGGTGGTTTTTTTGTTTGCAAGCAGCAGATTACGCGCAGAAAAAAAGGATCTCAAGAAGATC
CTTTGATCTTTTCTACGGGGTCTGACGCTCAGTGGAACGAAAACTCACGTTAAGGGATTTTGGTCATGAG
ATTATCAAAAAGGATCTTCACCTAGATCCTTTTAAATTAAAAATGAAGTTTTAAATCAATCTAAAGTATA
TATGAGTAAACTTGGTCTGACAGTTACCAATGCTTAATCAGTGAGGCACCTATCTCAGCGATCTGTCTAT
TTCGTTCATCCATAGTTGCCTGACTCCCCGTCGTGTAGATAACTACGATACGGGAGGGCTTACCATCTGG
CCCCAGTGCTGCAATGATACCGCGAGACCCACGCTCACCGGCTCCAGATTTATCAGCAATAAACCAGCCA
GCCGGAAGGGCCGAGCGCAGAAGTGGTCCTGCAACTTTATCCGCCTCCATCCAGTCTATTAATTGTTGCC
GGGAAGCTAGAGTAAGTAGTTCGCCAGTTAATAGTTTGCGCAACGTTGTTGCCATTGCTGCAGGCATCGT
GGTGTCACGCTCGTCGTTTGGTATGGCTTCATTCAGCTCCGGTTCCCAACGATCAAGGCGAGTTACATGA
TCCCCCATGTTGTGCAAAAAAGCGGTTAGCTCCTTCGGTCCTCCGATCGTTGTCAGAAGTAAGTTGGCCG
CAGTGTTATCACTCATGGTTATGGCAGCACTGCATAATTCTCTTACTGTCATGCCATCCGTAAGATGCTT
TTCTGTGACTGGTGAGTACTCAACCAAGTCATTCTGAGAATAGTGTATGCGGCGACCGAGTTGCTCTTGC
CCGGCGTCAATACGGGATAATACCGCGCCACATAGCAGAACTTTAAAAGTGCTCATCATTGGAAAACGTT
CTTCGGGGCGAAAACTCTCAAGGATCTTACCGCTGTTGAGATCCAGTTCGATGTAACCCACTCGTGCACC
CAACTGATCTTCAGCATCTTTTACTTTCACCAGCGTTTCTGGGTGAGCAAAAACAGGAAGGCAAAATGCC
GCAAAAAAGGGAATAAGGGCGACACGGAAATGTTGAATACTCATACTCTTCCTTTTTCAATATTATTGAA
GCATTTATCAGGGTTATTGTCTCATGAGCGGATACATATTTGAATGTATTTAGAAAAATAAACAAATAGG
GGTTCCGCGCACATTTCCCCGAAAAGTGCCACCTAAATTGTAAGCGTTAATATTTTGTTAAAATTCGCGT
TAAATTTTTGTTAAATCAGCTCATTTTTTAACCAATAGGCCGAAATCGGCAAAATCCCTTATAAATCAAA
AGAATAGACCGAGATAGGGT
[37 nt withheld, positions 4081-4117]
AAAGAACGTGGACTCCAACGTCAAAGG
[49 nt withheld, positions 4145-4193]
T
[91 nt withheld, positions 4195-4285]
G
[124 nt withheld, positions 4287-4410]
CCCATTCGCCA
