>Addgene plasmid #11821 | pET23b-Casp3-His | addgene partial sequence | sequence record 18501 | 11821 with T7 terminal
CGGGCTTTGTTAGCAGCCGGATCTCAGTGGTGGTGGTGGTGGTGCTCGAGGTGATAAAAATAGAGTTCTT
TTGTGAGCATGGAAACAATACATGGAATCTGTTTCTTTGCATGAAAAGTAGCGTCAAAGGAAAAGGACTC
AAATTCTGTTGCCACCTTTCGGTTAACCCGGGTAAGAATGTGCATAAATTCAAGCTTGTCGGCATACTGT
TTCAGCATGGCACAAAGCGACTGGATGAACCAGGAGCCATCCTTTGAATTTCGCCAAGAATAATAACCAG
GTGCTGTGGAGTATGCATACAAGAAGTCGGCCTCCACTGGTATTTTATGACACGCCATGTCATCATCAAC
ACCACTGTCTGTCTCAATGCCACAGTCCAGTTCTGTACCACGGCAGGCCTGAATAATGAAAAGTTTGGGT
TTTCCAGTTAGACTTCTACAACGATCCCCTCTGAAAAAGTTTGTTATTTTTTTCAGGTCAACAGGTCCAT
TTGTTCCAAAAATTATTCCTTCTTCACCATGGCTCAGAAGCACACAAACAAAACTGCTCCTTTTGCTGTG
ATCTTCTTTAGAAACATCACGCATCAATTCCACAATTTCTTCACGTGTAAGATCATTTTTATTCCTGACT
TCATATTTCAAGTTTCTGAATGTTTCCCTGAGGTTTGCTGCATCGACATCTGTACCAGACCGAGATGTCA
TTCCAGTGCTTTTATGAGAATTCTTATTATTAATTATTATACATAAACCCATCTCAGGATAATCCATTTT
ATAACTGTTGTCCAGGGATATTCC
